>Addgene plasmid #244638 | CL20_mEGFP_FOidr_086 | addgene full sequence | sequence record 487993 | Addgene NGS Result
AAAAAAAATCTAACCTCAAGTCAAGGCTTTTCTATGGAATAAGGAATGGACAGCAGGGGGCTGTTTCATA
TACTGATGACCTCTTTATAGCCAACCTTTGTTCATGGCAGCCAGCATATGGGCATATGTTGCCAAACTCT
AAACCAAATACTCATTCTGATGTTTTAAATGATTTGCCCTCCCATATGTCCTTCCGAGTGAGAGACACAA
AAAATTCCAACACACTATTGCAATGAAAATAAATTTCCTTTATTAGCCAGAAGTCAGATGCTCAAGGGGC
TTCATGATGTCCCCATAATTTTTGGCAGAGGGAAAAAGATCTGCTAGCTCGAGCAGCTGAAGCTTTATTG
AGGCTTAAGCAGTGGGTTCCCTAGTTAGCCAGAGAGCTCCCAGGCTCAGATCTGGTCTAACCAGAGAGAC
CCAGTACAGGCAAAAAGCAGATCTTGTCTTCTTTGGGAGTGAATTAGCCCTTCCAGTCCCCCCTTTTCTT
TTAAAAAGTGGCTAAGATCTACAGCTGCCTTGTAAGTCATTGGTCTTAAAGGTACCGTAATCTTATCTAG
AACCGGTTCAGCTGGTCCAGCGGAAGGTCGGTTCACGGAGAATGGACTTACGCTTACCCTGCATAGGAGC
GGTTGACGCCGGCAAAAACGGAGATGCCAACGGGATCGTCGGCGGCATCAGCCACGGGGTGTGGTCGCTG
ATAGAGCTGGCCGGCTGCAGTGGCGGCGGCGGAGTTAGCAGCGGGGGCGGCGGGGAACTAGAGGTCTGTT
GTTGCGGCGCGCTTTGCAGTGTTGACAGCTTTTTAGTGGTACGAGAGCCGAAGCTACGCTCGGAAACGCT
GTAGCGGCGAGAGCGACGATCATTGCTTTCATTCTCCGGAGATTGGCTGATTGGAAGGGGCGGATGCACC
TCCGGGGTATCAGAACGCTCCTCCGGCAGGACTTGGATCTCCTCGCTTGCCTGGCTGTCAGTACTCGTAT
CAACGCTCGGGGATGAGGAACGAGACGAATCAGAGCTCATTTGTGAGGAATGCTGACTCGCAGCGGAAGA
CTTTTCGGAGCTGCCACAGCTCGGAGCGCTAAAGCGGCTGTTCGGGGTAGATTCCAGACGCGCGATTTTG
ATCGGCGGATCGTAGTCTTCGTCTTCTATGAAGCGACGAGGGGTCTTGATTATCCGGGAAGCGGCCGCAC
TTCCCCCGGAGCCTCCGCTTCCGCCCTTGTACAGCTCGTCCATGCCGAGAGTGATCCCGGCGGCGGTCAC
GAACTCCAGCAGGACCATGTGATCGCGCTTCTCGTTGGGGTCTTTGCTCAGCTTGGACTGGGTGCTCAGG
TAGTGGTTGTCGGGCAGCAGCACGGGGCCGTCGCCGATGGGGGTGTTCTGCTGGTAGTGGTCGGCGAGCT
GCACGCTGCCGTCCTCGATGTTGTGGCGGATCTTGAAGTTCACCTTGATGCCGTTCTTCTGCTTGTCGGC
CATGATATAGACGTTGTGGCTGTTGTAGTTGTACTCCAGCTTGTGCCCCAGGATGTTGCCGTCCTCCTTG
AAGTCGATGCCCTTCAGCTCGATGCGGTTCACCAGGGTGTCGCCCTCGAACTTCACCTCGGCGCGGGTCT
TGTAGTTGCCGTCGTCCTTGAAGAAGATGGTGCGCTCCTGGACGTAGCCTTCGGGCATGGCGGACTTGAA
GAAGTCGTGCTGCTTCATGTGGTCGGGGTAGCGGCTGAAGCACTGCACGCCGTAGGTCAGGGTGGTCACG
AGGGTGGGCCAGGGCACGGGCAGCTTGCCGGTGGTGCAGATGAACTTCAGGGTCAGCTTGCCGTAGGTGG
CATCGCCCTCGCCCTCGCCGGACACGCTGAACTTGTGGCCGTTTACGTCGCCGTCCAGCTCGACCAGGAT
GGGCACCACCCCGGTGAACAGCTCCTCGCCCTTGCTCACCATGGTGGCGACCGGTGGATCCCGGGCCCGC
GGTACCGTCGACTGCAGAATTCGGTTCACTAAACGAGCCCGGTTCACTAAACGAGCTCTGCTTATATAGA
CCTCCCACCGTACACGCCTACCGCCCATTTGCGTCAATGGGGCGGAGTTGTTACGACATTTTGGAAAGTC
CCGTTGATTTTGGTGCCAAAACAAACTCCCATTGACGTCAATGGGGTGGAGACTTGGAAATCCCCGTGAG
TCAAACCGCTATCCACGCCCATTGATGTACTGCCAAAACCGCATCACCATGGTAATAGCGATGACTAATA
CGTAGATGTACTGCCAAGTAGGAAAGTCCCATAAGGTCATGTACTGGGCATAATGCCAGGCGGGCCATTT
ACCGTCATTGACGTCAATAGGGGGCGTACTTGGCATATGATACACTTGATGTACTGCCAAGTGGGCAGTT
TACCGTAAATACTCCACCCATTGACGTCAATGGAAAGTCCCTATTGGCGTTACTATGGGAACATACGTCA
TTATTGACGTCAATGGGCGGGGGTCGTTGGGCGGTCAGCCAGGCGGGCCATTTACCGTAAGTTATGTAAC
GCGGAACTCCATATATGGGCTATGAACTAATGACCCCGTAATTGATTACTATTAATAACTAGCACGCGTT
CGAAGCTTGAGCTCGGTCCCCTCGGGGTTGGGAGGTGGGTCTGAAACGATAATGGTGAATATCCCTGCCT
AACTCTATTCACTATAGAAAGTACAGCAAAAACTATTCTTAAACCTACCAAGCCTCCTACTATCATTATG
AATAATTTTATATACCACAGCCAATTTGTTATGTTAAACCAATTCCACAAACTTGCCCATTTATCTAATT
CCAATAATTCTTGTTCATTCTTTTCTTGCTGGTTTTGCGATTCTTCAATTAAGGAGTGTATTAAGCTTGT
GTAATTGTTAATTTCTCTGTCCCACTCCATCCAGGTCGTGTGATTCCAAATCTGTTCCAGAGATTTATTA
CTCCAACTAGCATTCCAAGGCACAGCAGTGGTGCAAATGAGTTTTCCAGAGCAACCCCAAATCCCCAGGA
GCTGTTGATCCTTTAGGTATCTTTCCACAGCCAGGATTCTTGCCTGGAGCTGCTTGATGCCCCAGACTGT
GAGTTGCAACAGATGCTGTTGCGCCTCAATAGCCCTCAGCAAATTGTTCTGCTGCTGCACTATACCAGAC
AATAATTGTCTGGCCTGTACCGTCAGCGTCATTGACGCTGCGCCCATAGTGCTTCCTGCTGCTCCCAAGA
ACCCAAGGAACAAAGCTCCTATTCCCACTGCTCTTTTTTCTCTCTGCACCACTCTTCTCTTTGCCTTGGT
GGGTGCTACTCCTAATGGTTCAATTTTTACTACTTTATATTTATATAATTCACTTCTCCAATTGTCCCTC
ATATCTCCTCCTTATGGTGTTTTACTAAACTTTTCCATGTTCTAATCCTCATCCTGTCTACTTGCCACAC
AATCATCACCTGCCATCTGTTTTCCATAATCCCTAATGATCTTTGCTTTTCTTCTTGGCACTACTTTTAT
GTCACTATTATCTTGTATTACTACTGCCCCTTCACCTTTCCAGAGGAGCTTTGCTGGTCCTTTCCAAAGT
GGATTTCTGCTGTCCCTGTAATAAACCCGAAAATTTTGAATTTTTGTAATTTGTTTTTGTAATTCTTTAG
TTTGTATGTCTGTTGCTATTATGTCTACTATTCTTTCCCCTGCACTGTACCCCCCAATCCCCCCTTTTCT
TTTAAAATTGTGGATGAATACTGCCATTTGTACTGCTGTCTTAAGATGTTCAGCCTGATCTCTTACCTGT
CCTATAATTTTCTTTAATTCTTTATTCATAGATTCTACTACTCCTTGACTTTGGGGATTGTAGGGAATTT
CCAGGTCTGAAGATCCTGCTGCTTGCTGTGCTTTTTTCTTACTTTTGTTTTGCTCTTCCTCTATCTTGTC
TAAAGCTTCCTTGGTGTCTTTTATCTCTATCCTTTGATGCACACAATAGAGGGTTGCTACTGTATTATAT
AATGATCTAAGTTCTTCTGATCCTGTCTGAAGGGATGGTTGTAGCTGTCCCAGTATTTGTCTACAGCCTT
CTGATGTTTCTAACAGGCCAGTATTAACTGCGAATCGTTCTAGCTCCCTGCTTGCCCATACTATATGTTT
TAATTTATATTTTTTCTTTCCCCCTGGCCTTAACCGAATTTTTTCCCATCGCGATCTAATTCTCCCCCGC
TTAATACTGACGCTCTCGCACCCATCTCTCTCCTTCTAGCCTCCGCTAGTCAAAATTTTTGGCGTACTCA
CCAGTCGCCGCCCCTCGCCTCTTGCCGTGCGCGCTTCAGCAAGCCGAGTCCTGCGTCGAGAGAGCTCCTC
TGGTTTCCCTTTCGCTTTCAAGTCCCTGTTCGGGCGCCACTGCTAGAGATTTTCCACACTGACTAAAAGG
GTCTGAGGGATCTCTAGTTACCAGAGTCACACAACAGACGGGCACACACTACTTGAAGCACTCAAGGCAA
GCTTTATTGAGGCTTAAGCAGTGGGTTCCCTAGTTAGCCAGAGAGCTCCCAGGCTCAGATCTGGTCTAAC
CAGAGAGACCCAGTACAGGCAAAAAGCAGCTGCTTATATGCAGGATCTGAGGGCTCGCCACTCCCCAGTC
CCGCCCAGGCCACGCCTCCCATGGTAATAGCGATGACTAATACGTAGATGTACTGCCAAGTAGGAAAGTC
CCATAAGGTCATGTACTGGGCATAATGCCAGGCGGGCCATTTACCGTCATTGACGTCAATAGGGGGCGTA
CTTGGCATATGATACACTTGATGTACTGCCAAGTGGGCAGTTTACCGTAAATACTCCACCCATTGACGTC
AATGGAAAGTCCCTATTGGCGTTACTATGGGAACATACGTCATTATTGACGTCAATGGGCGGGGGTCGTT
GGGCGGTCAGCCAGGCGGGCCATTTACCGTAAGTTATGTAACGCGGAACTCCATATATGGGCTATGAACT
AATGACCCCGTAATTGATTACTATTAATAACTAGTCAATAATCAATGTCGACCCAGGTGGCACTTTTCGG
GGAAATGTGCGCGGAACCCCTATTTGTTTATTTTTCTAAATACATTCAAATATGTATCCGCTCATGAGAC
AATAACCCTGATAAATGCTTCAATAATATTGAAAAAGGAAGAGTATGAGTATTCAACATTTCCGTGTCGC
CCTTATTCCCTTTTTTGCGGCATTTTGCCTTCCTGTTTTTGCTCACCCAGAAACGCTGGTGAAAGTAAAA
GATGCTGAAGATCAGTTGGGTGCACGAGTGGGTTACATCGAACTGGATCTCAACAGCGGTAAGATCCTTG
AGAGTTTTCGCCCCGAAGAACGTTTTCCAATGATGAGCACTTTTAAAGTTCTGCTATGTGGCGCGGTATT
ATCCCGTATTGACGCCGGGCAAGAGCAACTCGGTCGCCGCATACACTATTCTCAGAATGACTTGGTTGAG
TACTCACCAGTCACAGAAAAGCATCTTACGGATGGCATGACAGTAAGAGAATTATGCAGTGCTGCCATAA
CCATGAGTGATAACACTGCGGCCAACTTACTTCTGACAACGATCGGAGGACCGAAGGAGCTAACCGCTTT
TTTGCACAACATGGGGGATCATGTAACTCGCCTTGATCGTTGGGAACCGGAGCTGAATGAAGCCATACCA
AACGACGAGCGTGACACCACGATGCCTGTAGCAATGGCAACAACGTTGCGCAAACTATTAACTGGCGAAC
TACTTACTCTAGCTTCCCGGCAACAATTAATAGACTGGATGGAGGCGGATAAAGTTGCAGGACCACTTCT
GCGCTCGGCCCTTCCGGCTGGCTGGTTTATTGCTGATAAATCTGGAGCCGGTGAGCGTGGGTCTCGCGGT
ATCATTGCAGCACTGGGGCCAGATGGTAAGCCCTCCCGTATCGTAGTTATCTACACGACGGGGAGTCAGG
CAACTATGGATGAACGAAATAGACAGATCGCTGAGATAGGTGCCTCACTGATTAAGCATTGGTAACTGTC
AGACCAAGTTTACTCATATATACTTTAGATTGATTTAAAACTTCATTTTTAATTTAAAAGGATCTAGGTG
AAGATCCTTTTTGATAATCTCATGACCAAAATCCCTTAACGTGAGTTTTCGTTCCACTGAGCGTCAGACC
CCGTAGAAAAGATCAAAGGATCTTCTTGAGATCCTTTTTTTCTGCGCGTAATCTGCTGCTTGCAAACAAA
AAAACCACCGCTACCAGCGGTGGTTTGTTTGCCGGATCAAGAGCTACCAACTCTTTTTCCGAAGGTAACT
GGCTTCAGCAGAGCGCAGATACCAAATACTGTTCTTCTAGTGTAGCCGTAGTTAGGCCACCACTTCAAGA
ACTCTGTAGCACCGCCTACATACCTCGCTCTGCTAATCCTGTTACCAGTGGCTGCTGCCAGTGGCGATAA
GTCGTGTCTTACCGGGTTGGACTCAAGACGATAGTTACCGGATAAGGCGCAGCGGTCGGGCTGAACGGGG
GGTTCGTGCACACAGCCCAGCTTGGAGCGAACGACCTACACCGAACTGAGATACCTACAGCGTGAGCTAT
GAGAAAGCGCCACGCTTCCCGAAGGGAGAAAGGCGGACAGGTATCCGGTAAGCGGCAGGGTCGGAACAGG
AGAGCGCACGAGGGAGCTTCCAGGGGGAAACGCCTGGTATCTTTATAGTCCTGTCGGGTTTCGCCACCTC
TGACTTGAGCGTCGATTTTTGTGATGCTCGTCAGGGGGGCGGAGCCTATGGAAAAACGCCAGCAACGCGG
CCTTTTTACGGTTCCTGGCCTTTTGCTGGCCTTTTGCTCACATGTTCTTTCCTGCGTTATCCCCTGCTTC
TGTGGATAACCGTATTACCGCCTTTGAGTGAGCTGATACCGCTCGCCGCAGCCGAACGACCGAGCGCAGC
GAGTCAGTGAGCGAGGAAGCGGAAGAGCGCCCAATACGCAAACCGCCTCTCCCCGCGCGTTGGCCGATTC
ATTAATGCAGCGGATCCAGACATGATAAGATACATTGATGAGTTTGGACAAACCACAACTAGAATGCAGT
GAAAAAAATGCTTTATTTGTGAAATTTGTGATGCTATTGCTTTATTTGTAACCATTATAAGCTGCAATAA
ACAAGTTAGCTTTTTGCAAAAGCCTAGGCCTCCAAAAAAGCCTCCTCACTACTTCTGGAATAGCTCAGAG
GCCGAGGCGGCCTCGGCCTCTGCATAAATAAAAAAAATTAGTCAGCCATGGGGCGGAGAATGGGCGGAAC
TGGGCGGAGTTAGGGGCGGGATGGGCGGAGTTAGGGGCGGGACTATGGTTGCTGACTAATTGAGATGCGG
ATCCGCTGGCACGACAGGTTTCCCGACTGGAAAGCGGGCAGTGAGCGCAACGCAATTAATGTGAGTTAGC
TCACTCATTAGGCACCCCAGGCTTTACACTTTATGCTTCCGGCTCGTATGTTGTGTGGAATTGTGAGCGG
ATAACAATTTCACACAGGAAACAGCTATGACCATGATTACGCCAAGCTTGGGCTGCAGGTCGAGGGATCT
CCATAAGAGAAGAGGGACAGCTATGACTGGGAGTAGTCAGGAGAGGAGGAAAAATCTGGCTAGTAAAACA
TGTAAGGAAAATTTTAGGGATGTTAAAGAAAAAAATAACACAAAACAAAATAT
Features (pLannotate 1.2.2; 29 found; start..end, strand, type, name):
    199..254     -  polyA_signal   β-globin poly(A) signal: rabbit β-globin polyadenylation signal (Gil and Proudfoot, 1987)
    340..475     -  LTR            3' LTR (ΔU3) (fragment): self-inactivating 3' long terminal repeat (LTR) from HIV-1
    477..545     -  CDS            nef (fragment): NEF_HV1Z2 - Experimental evidence at protein level: Swiss-Prot protein existence level 1. Extracellular Nef protein targets CD4(+) T-lymphocytes for apoptosis by interacting with CXCR4 surface receptors. From Human immunodeficiency virus type 1 group M subtype D (isolate Z2/CDC-Z34) (HIV-1).
    556..1188    -  CDS            KMT2A (fragment): KMT2A_HUMAN - Also known as ALL1, CXXC7, HRX, HTRX, MLL, MLL1, TRX1. Experimental evidence at protein level: Swiss-Prot protein existence level 1. Histone methyltransferase that plays an essential role in early development and hematopoiesis (PubMed:15960975, PubMed:12453419, PubMed:15960975, PubMed:19556245, PubMed:19187761, PubMed:20677832, PubMed:21220120, PubMed:26886794). Catalytic subunit of the MLL1/MLL complex, a multiprotein complex that mediates both methylation of 'Lys- 4' of histone H3 (H3K4me) complex and acetylation of 'Lys-16' of histone H4 (H4K16ac) (PubMed:15960975, PubMed:1245
   1216..1932    -  CDS            mEGFP: mEGFP is a basic (constitutively fluorescent) green fluorescent protein published in 2002, derived from Aequorea victoria. It has moderate acid sensitivity.
   1946..1983    -  misc_feature   MCS (fragment): multiple cloning site
   1982..1998    -  promoter       tight TRE promoter (fragment): Tet-responsive promoter PTight, consisting of seven tet operator sequences followed by the minimal CMV promoter
   2014..2217    -  promoter       CMV promoter: human cytomegalovirus (CMV) immediate early promoter
   2218..2521    -  enhancer       CMV enhancer: human cytomegalovirus immediate early enhancer
   2589..2605    -  misc_feature   MCS (fragment): multiple cloning site
   2605..2630    -  CDS            Rev (fragment): human immunodeficiency virus 1 (HIV-1) Rev protein; rev; enhances nuclear export of unspliced and incompletely spliced viral mRNAs
   3007..3240    -  misc_feature   RRE: The Rev response element (RRE) of HIV-1 allows for Rev-dependent mRNA export from the nucleus to the cytoplasm.
   3374..3457    -  CDS            vif (fragment): VIF_HV1BR - Experimental evidence at protein level: Swiss-Prot protein existence level 1. Counteracts the innate antiviral activity of host APOBEC3F and APOBEC3G. Forms a complex with host APOBEC3F and APOBEC3G thus preventing the entry of these lethally hypermutating enzymes into progeny virions. Recruits an active E3 ubiquitin ligase complex composed of elongin BC, CUL5, and RBX2 to induce polyubiquitination of APOBEC3G and APOBEC3F. In turn, they are directed to the 26S proteasome for degradation. Vif interaction with APOBEC3G also blocks its cytidine deaminase activity in a proteasome-inde
   3600..3717    -  misc_feature   cPPT/CTS: central polypurine tract and central termination sequence of HIV-1
   3866..4225    -  CDS            HIV-1 gag (fragment): gag protein from human immunodeficiency virus 1; gag
   4209..4334    -  misc_feature   HIV-1 Ψ: packaging signal of human immunodeficiency virus type 1
   4381..4638    -  LTR            5' LTR (truncated): truncated 5' long terminal repeat (LTR) from HIV-1
   4640..5019    -  enhancer       CMV enhancer: human cytomegalovirus immediate early enhancer
   5050..5154    +  promoter       AmpR promoter: bla
   5155..6015    +  CDS            AmpR: β-lactamase; bla; confers resistance to ampicillin, carbenicillin, and related antibiotics
   6186..6774    +  rep_origin     ori: high-copy-number ColE1/pMB1/pBR322/pUC origin of replication
   6957..7011    +  CDS            lacI (fragment): lac repressor; lacI; The lac repressor binds to the lac operator to inhibit transcription in E. coli. This inhibition can be relieved by adding lactose or isopropyl-β-D-thiogalactopyranoside (IPTG).
   7013..7147    -  polyA_signal   SV40 poly(A) signal: SV40 polyadenylation signal
   7167..7302    -  rep_origin     SV40 ori: SV40 origin of replication
   7326..7348    -  promoter       SV40 promoter (fragment): SV40 enhancer and early promoter
   7355..7394    +  CDS            lacI (fragment): lac repressor; lacI; The lac repressor binds to the lac operator to inhibit transcription in E. coli. This inhibition can be relieved by adding lactose or isopropyl-β-D-thiogalactopyranoside (IPTG).
   7407..7428    +  protein_bind   CAP binding site: CAP binding activates transcription in the presence of cAMP. E. coli catabolite activator protein
   7443..7473    +  promoter       lac promoter: promoter for the E. coli lac operon
   7481..7497    +  protein_bind   lac operator: The lac repressor binds to the lac operator to inhibit transcription in E. coli. This inhibition can be relieved by adding lactose or isopropyl-β-D-thiogalactopyranoside (IPTG). lac repressor encoded by lacI
