[The description below was written by a language model from this plasmid's Addgene catalogue record and pLannotate feature annotations shown in this document.]
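Description:
CL20_mEGFP_FOidr_086 is a mammalian expression plasmid built on the CL20 backbone. The catalogue lists it only as a mammalian expression vector, but the feature table shows the architecture of a self-inactivating HIV-1 lentiviral transfer vector. A CMV enhancer is fused to a truncated 5' LTR, which would drive genomic RNA production in packaging cells. This is followed by the Ψ packaging signal with a gag fragment, the cPPT/CTS, the Rev response element, and a ΔU3 3' LTR fragment backed by a rabbit β-globin polyadenylation signal. Small fragments annotated as vif, Rev and nef appear to be residual viral sequence rather than functional genes. The plasmid is propagated in E. coli through a high-copy ColE1/pUC-type origin with ampicillin resistance. The recorded NEB Stable host is consistent with the repeated LTR sequences. An SV40 origin and poly(A) signal and remnants of the lac region also sit in the backbone.

The payload is an internal CMV enhancer/promoter driving monomeric EGFP fused to the N terminus of FOidr_086, an unmutated human intrinsically disordered region. The depositor comments place it at residues 421–621 of the oncogenic fusion proteins KMT2A-AFDN, KMT2A-EPS15, KMT2A-MLLT1 and KMT2A-MLLT10. The annotation maps the insert entirely to KMT2A, so the segment lies in the KMT2A portion shared by all four fusions. No selectable marker for mammalian cells is annotated, which leaves mEGFP fluorescence as the readout. The construct is meant for expressing and visualising this tagged IDR in mammalian cells. The associated publication concerns protein condensate formation, which suggests imaging of the region's localisation or condensate-forming behaviour.
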