Addgene plasmid #244638: CL20_mEGFP_FOidr_086
Purpose: Express mEGFP-tagged intrinsically disordered protein (IDR), FOidr_086, derived from human fusion protein KMT2A_AFDN; KMT2A_EPS15; KMT2A_MLLT1; KMT2A_MLLT10
Depositing lab: Richard Kriwacki. Depositing organization: St. Jude Children's Research Hospital. Publication: Proteome-wide computational analyses reveal links between protein condensate formation and RNA biology. Maiti S, Tripathi S, Baggett DW, Phillips AH, Park CG, Wang J, Wahiduzzaman, Freyaldenhoven WT, Kinger S, Pioso BJ, Bollinger JC, Somjee R, Lang B, Babu MM, Kriwacki RW. Sci Adv. 2025 Dec 5;11(49):eady1420. doi: 10.1126/sciadv.ady1420. Epub 2025 Dec 3. PubMed 41337585.
Backbone
  Vector backbone: CL20
  Vector type: Mammalian Expression
Growth in bacteria
  Bacterial resistance: Ampicillin, 100 μg/mL
  Growth temperature: 37°C
  Growth strain: NEB Stable
  Copy number: High Copy
Gene/Insert
  Gene/Insert name: FOidr_086
  Species: H. sapiens (human)
  Mutation: Unmutated
  Tag / fusion protein: monomeric EGFP (N terminal on insert)
  Cloning method: Restriction Enzyme; 5′ cloning site Unknown (unknown if destroyed)
Terms and licenses: Academic/Nonprofit Terms; Industry Terms: Not Available to Industry
Depositor comments: KMT2A_AFDN_421_621; KMT2A_EPS15_421_621; KMT2A_MLLT1_421_621; KMT2A_MLLT10_421_621
How to cite: CL20_mEGFP_FOidr_086 was a gift from Richard Kriwacki (Addgene plasmid # 244638 ; http://n2t.net/addgene:244638 ; RRID:Addgene_244638)
